>Addgene plasmid #38803 | PICK1 | depositor partial sequence | sequence record 48860 | PICK1 sequence 370 bps
ATGCACCATCATCATCATCATTCTTCTGGTGTAGATCTGGGTACCGAGAACCTGTACTTCCAATCCATGG
TGCCTGGGAAGGTGACCCTGCAGAAGGATGCTCAGAACCTGATCGGGATCAGCATTGGAGGAGGGGCCCA
GTACTGTCCCTGCCTCTATATCGTCCAGGTATTTGACAACACCCCAGCAGCCTTGGACGGCACAGTGGCA
GCTGGCGATGAGATCACCGGTGTCAATGGCAGGTCAATCAAAGGGAAAACTAAGGTGGAGGTGGCGAAGA
TGATTCAGGAGGTGAAGGGGGAGGTGACCATCCACTACAACAAGCTGCAGTATTACAAGGTTTGACAGTA
AAGGTGGATACGGATCCGAA
