>Addgene plasmid #38803 | PICK1 | addgene partial sequence | sequence record 50236 | T7 5'-TAATACGACTCACTATAGGG-3'
GGAAGGTGACCCTGCAGAAGGATGCTCAGAACCTGATCGGGATCAGCATTGGAGGAGGGGCCCAGTACTG
TCCCTGCCTCTATATCGTCCAGGTATTTGACAACACCCCAGCAGCCTTGGACGGCACAGTGGCAGCTGGC
GATGAGATCACCGGTGTCAATGGCAGGTCAATCAAAGGGAAAACTAAGGTGGAGGTGGCGAAGATGATTC
AGGAGGTGAAGGGGGAGGTGACCATCCACTACAACAAGCTGCAGTATTACAAGGTTTGACAGTAAAGGTG
GATACGGATCCGAATTCGAGCTCCGTCGACAAGCTTGCGGCCGCACTCGAGCACCACCACCACCACCACT
GAGATCCGGCTGCTAACAAAGCCCGAAAGGAAGCTGAGTTGGCTGCTGCCACCGCTGAGCAATAACTAGC
ATAACCCCTTGGGGCCTCTAAACGGGTCTTGAGGGGTTTTTTGCTGAAAGGAGGAACTATATCCGGATTG
GCGAATGGGACGCGCCCTGTAGCGGCGCATTAAGCGCGN
[95 nt withheld, positions 530-624]
C
[34 nt withheld, positions 626-659]
