>Addgene plasmid #38803 | PICK1 | addgene partial sequence | sequence record 50237 | T7_term
GGCTTGTTAGCAGCCGGATCTCAGTGGTGGTGGTGGTGGTGCTCGAGTGCGGCCGCAAGCTTGTCGACGG
AGCTCGAATTCGGATCCGTATCCACCTTTACTGTCAAACCTTGTAATACTGCAGCTTGTTGTAGTGGATG
GTCACCTCCCCCTTCACCTCCTGAATCATCTTCGCCACCTCCACCTTAGTTTTCCCTTTGATTGACCTGC
CATTGACACCGGTGATCTCATCGCCAGCTGCCACTGTGCCGTCCAAGGCTGCTGGGGTGTTGTCAAATAC
CTGGACGATATAGAGGCAGGGACAGTACTGGGCCCCTCCTCCAATGCTGATCCCGATCAGGTTCTGAGCA
TCCTTCTGCAGGGTCACCTTCCCAGGCACCATGGATTGGAAGTACAGGTTCTCGGTACCCAGATCTACAC
CAGAAGAATGATGATGATGATGGTGCATATGTATATCTCCTTCTTAAAGTTAAACAAAATTATTTCTAGA
GGGGAATTGTTATCCGCTCACAATTCCCCTATAGTGAGTCGTATTAATTTCGCGGGATCGAGATCTCGAT
CCTCTACGCCGGACGCATCGTGGCCGGCATCACCGGCGCCACAGGTGCGGTTGCTGGCGCCTATATCGCC
GACATCACCGATGGGGAAGATCGGGCTCGCCACTTCGGGCTCATGAGCGCTTGTTTCGGCGTGGGTATGG
TGGCAGGCCCCGTGGCCGGGGGACTGTTGGGCGCCATCTCCTTGCATGCACCATTCCTTGCGGCGGCGGT
GCTCAACGGCCTCAACCTACTACTGGGCTGCTTCCTAATGCAGGAGTCGCATAAGGGAGAGCGTCGAGAT
CCCGGACACCATCGAATGGCGCAAAACCTTTCGCGGTAGC
