[The description below was written by a language model from this plasmid's Addgene catalogue record.]
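Description:
PICK1 is a bacterial expression plasmid built on the pNIC28-Bsa4 backbone from the SGC, carrying a fragment of human PICK1 (protein kinase C, alpha binding protein) for recombinant protein production aimed at structure determination. The plasmid confers kanamycin resistance and is recorded as low copy. The record does not list the origin of replication or give a feature table, so the finer details of the backbone cannot be confirmed from the available information.

The insert is about 370 bp, far too short to encode the whole protein, and the record itself warns that it may not be the full ORF. This fits a domain-level construct of the kind designed for crystallography, and the entry links the insert to a deposited PDB structure, although it does not say which region of PICK1 is covered. The fragment was introduced by ligation independent cloning and is fused at its N terminus to a His tag followed by a TEV protease site. This arrangement allows the protein to be captured by immobilised metal affinity chromatography and the tag then removed by TEV cleavage, leaving near-native protein. The promoter is not explicitly stated, but the listed T7 and T7-terminator sequencing primers indicate that the insert sits between T7 promoter and terminator elements, implying expression in a host that supplies T7 RNA polymerase. One inconsistency is that the Entrez Gene field uses mouse-style nomenclature (Pick1, Prkcabp), whereas the species is recorded as human. The construct is typically used to produce purified PICK1 fragment for structural and biophysical work.
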