Addgene plasmid #38803: PICK1
Purpose: Bacterial expression for structure determination; may not be full ORF
Depositing lab: Nicola Burgess-Brown. Depositing organization: University of Oxford.
Backbone
  Vector backbone: pNIC28-Bsa4
  Backbone manufacturer: SGC
  Vector type: Bacterial Expression
Growth in bacteria
  Bacterial resistance: Kanamycin, 50 μg/mL
  Growth temperature: 37°C
  Growth strain: Mach1
  Copy number: Low Copy
Gene/Insert
  Gene/Insert name: PICK1 (alt names: protein kinase C, alpha binding protein; PDB:2GZV)
  Species: H. sapiens (human)
  Insert size (bp): 370
  Entrez Gene: Pick1 (a.k.a. Prkcabp)
  Tag / fusion protein: His Tev (N terminal on insert)
  Cloning method: Ligation Independent Cloning
  Sequencing primers: 5′ T7; 3′ T7-term
Terms and licenses: Academic/Nonprofit Terms; Industry Terms: Not Available to Industry
How to cite: PICK1 was a gift from Nicola Burgess-Brown (Addgene plasmid # 38803 ; http://n2t.net/addgene:38803 ; RRID:Addgene_38803)
